Addgene plasmid #194036: RcSxph D785N
Purpose: Protein expression and characterization
Depositing lab: Dan Minor. Depositing organization: University of California, San Francisco (UCSF). Publication: Definition of a saxitoxin (STX) binding code enables discovery and characterization of the anuran saxiphilin family. Chen Z, Zakrzewska S, Hajare HS, Alvarez-Buylla A, Abderemane-Ali F, Bogan M, Ramirez D, O'Connell LA, Du Bois J, Minor DL Jr. Proc Natl Acad Sci U S A. 2022 Nov;119(44):e2210114119. doi: 10.1073/pnas.2210114119. Epub 2022 Oct 24. PubMed 36279441.
Backbone
  Vector backbone: pFastBac1
  Backbone manufacturer: Invitrogen
  Vector type: Insect Expression
Growth in bacteria
  Bacterial resistance: Ampicillin, 100 μg/mL
  Growth temperature: 37°C
  Growth strain: DH5alpha
  Copy number: High Copy
Gene/Insert
  Gene/Insert name: Rana catesbeiana Saxiphilin
  Species: Rana catesbeiana
  Mutation: D785N
  GenBank ID: U05246.1
  Promoter: Polyhedrin
  Tag / fusion protein: mEGFP, (C terminal on insert); His10 (C terminal on insert)
  Cloning method: Gibson Cloning
  Sequencing primers: 5′ Polyhedrin forward; 3′ GFP reverse
Terms and licenses: Academic/Nonprofit Terms; Industry Terms: Not Available to Industry
Depositor comments: Mutation numbering scheme is based on the predicted signal peptide (SP) cleavage site and does not include SP. Relative to U05246.1, RcSxph contains an additional M following signal peptide.
How to cite: RcSxph D785N was a gift from Dan Minor (Addgene plasmid # 194036 ; http://n2t.net/addgene:194036 ; RRID:Addgene_194036)
