[The description below was written by a language model from this plasmid's Addgene catalogue record and pLannotate feature annotations shown in this document.]
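Description:
RcSxph D785N is a baculovirus donor (transfer) plasmid built on the pFastBac1 backbone for expression of a mutant bullfrog saxiphilin in insect cells. In E. coli the 8.0 kb plasmid is maintained at high copy through a ColE1/pUC-type origin and selected with ampicillin via the β-lactamase gene; an f1 origin is also present. The expression cassette, together with a gentamicin acetyltransferase gene driven by the Pc integron promoter, lies between the Tn7L and Tn7R ends of a mini-Tn7 element. In the standard use of this backbone, that arrangement allows site-specific transposition of the cassette into a baculovirus shuttle genome (bacmid) in a suitable E. coli host. The gentamicin marker travels with the insert, and the resulting recombinant bacmid is used to generate virus for infecting insect cells.

The payload is the Rana catesbeiana (Lithobates catesbeianus) saxiphilin coding sequence, a soluble protein that specifically binds the neurotoxin saxitoxin, carrying the point mutation D785N. According to the depositor, residue numbering starts after the predicted signal peptide cleavage site, and the construct carries an extra methionine after the signal peptide relative to the reference GenBank entry. Transcription is driven by the strong, very late polyhedrin promoter from Autographa californica nucleopolyhedrovirus and terminated by an SV40 polyadenylation signal. The protein is fused at its C terminus to monomeric EGFP followed by a His10 tag (annotated in the feature table only as a partial 6xHis match), providing a fluorescent readout and a handle for metal-affinity purification. The stated purpose is protein expression and characterization, in work defining the residues that govern saxitoxin binding across frog saxiphilins.
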