Features (pLannotate 1.2.2; 17 found; start..end, strand, type, name):
    156..247     +  promoter       polyhedrin promoter: polh from Autographa californica; promoter for the baculovirus polyhedrin gene
    290..2824    +  CDS            SAX_LITCT: Experimental evidence at protein level: Swiss-Prot protein existence level 1. Binds specifically to the neurotoxin saxitoxin. Its physiological role may be to transport or sequester an endogenous organic molecule other than Fe(3+). It may participate in a detoxification mechanism for neutralizing a microbial toxin. From Lithobates catesbeianus (American bullfrog) (Rana catesbeiana).
   2873..3586    +  CDS            mEGFP: mEGFP is a basic (constitutively fluorescent) green fluorescent protein published in 2002, derived from Aequorea victoria. It has moderate acid sensitivity.
   3599..3615    +  CDS            6xHis (fragment): 6xHis affinity tag
   3658..3741    +  CDS            large T antigen (fragment): large T antigen from SV40 (simian virus 40)
   3764..3898    +  polyA_signal   SV40 poly(A) signal: SV40 polyadenylation signal
   3927..4092    -  mobile_element Tn7L: mini-Tn7 element (left end of the Tn7 transposon) Tn7
   4255..4271    +  CDS            lacZα (fragment): LacZα fragment of β-galactosidase; lacZ fragment
   4276..4730    +  rep_origin     f1 ori (sequence partly withheld): f1 bacteriophage origin of replication; arrow indicates direction of (+) strand synthesis
   4756..4860    +  promoter       AmpR promoter: bla
   4861..5721    +  CDS            AmpR: β-lactamase; bla; confers resistance to ampicillin, carbenicillin, and related antibiotics
   5892..6480    +  rep_origin     ori: high-copy-number ColE1/pMB1/pBR322/pUC origin of replication
   6666..6717    -  misc_feature   bom (fragment): basis of mobility region from pBR322
   6785..7009    -  mobile_element Tn7R: mini-Tn7 element (right end of the Tn7 transposon) Tn7
   7076..7609    -  CDS            GmR: gentamycin acetyltransferase; aacC1; confers resistance to gentamycin
   7779..7807    -  promoter       Pc promoter: intI1 (promoter lies within the coding sequence); class 1 integron promoter
   7785..129     -  CDS            YPR2_ECOLX (fragment) (across the origin): Protein predicted: Swiss-Prot protein existence level 4. From Escherichia coli.
>Addgene plasmid #194036 | RcSxph D785N | addgene full sequence | sequence record 390746 | Addgene NGS Result
GGAAGACCTCGGCCGTCGCGGCGCTTGCCGGTGGTGCTGACCCCGGATGAAGTGGTTCGCATCCTCGGTT
TTCTGGAAGGCGAGCATCGTTTGTTCGCCCAGGACTCTAGCTATAGTTCTAGTGGTTGGCTACGTATACT
CCGGAATATTAATAGATCATGGAGATAATTAAAATGATAACCATCTCGCAAATAAATAAGTATTTTACTG
TTTTCGTAACAGTTTTGTAATAAAAAAACCTATAAATATTCCGGATTATTCATACCGTCCCACCATCGGG
CGCGGATCCATGGCTCCTACCTTCCAGACCGCTCTGTTCTTCACCATCATCTCCCTGTCCTTCGCTATGG
CCCCGAACGCAAAGCAAGTCCGCTGGTGTGCTATCAGCGACCTGGAGCAGAAGAAATGCAACGATCTGGT
TGGTAGCTGCAACGTGCCGGACATCACCCTGGTGTGCGTTCTGCGTAGCAGCACCGAAGATTGCATGACC
GCGATCAAGGACGGTCAGGCGGATGCTATGTTCCTGGACAGCGGCGAGGTGTACGAAGCGAGCAAAGATC
CGTACAACCTGAAGCCGATCATCGCTGAACCGTACAGCAGCAACCGTGACCTGCAGAAGTGCCTGAAAGA
GCGTCAGCAGGCGCTGGCTAAGAAAATGATCGGTCACTACATCCCGCAGTGCGATGAGAAAGGCAACTAC
CAACCGCAGCAGTGCCACGGTAGCACCGGTCACTGCTGGTGCGTTAACGCGATGGGTGAAAAGATCAGCG
GTACCAACACCCCGCCGGGTCAGACCCGTGCTACCTGCGAGCGTCACGAACTGCCGAAGTGCCTGAAAGA
ACGTCAGGTGGCGCTGGGTGGCGACGAGAAAGTTCTGGGTCGTTTCGTGCCGCAGTGCGATGAAAAGGGC
AACTACGAGCCGCAGCAGTTCCACGGTAGCACCGGCTACTCCTGGTGTGTTAACGCGATCGGCGAGGAAA
TCGCTGGCACCAAAACCCCGCCGGGCAAGATCCCGGCTACCTGCCAGAAGCACGACCTGGTGACCACCTG
CCACTACGCGGTTGCTATGGTGAAGAAAAGCAGCGCGTTCCAGTTCAACCAGCTGAAGGGCAAACGTAGC
TGCCACAGCGGTGTTAGCAAAACCGACGGCTGGAAGGCGCTGGTGACCGTTCTGGTGGAAAAGAAACTGC
TGAGCTGGGATGGTCCGGCGAAAGAGAGCATCCAGCGTGCTATGAGCAAGTTCTTCAGCGTGAGCTGCAT
TCCGGGTGCTACCCAGACCAACCTGTGCAAGCAGTGCAAAGGCGAGGAAGGCAAGAACTGCAAAAACAGC
CACGACGAACCGTACTACGGTAACTACGGCGCGTTCCGTTGCCTGAAGGAAGACATGGGTGACGTTGCGT
TCCTGCGTAGCACCGCTCTGAGCGACGAGCACAGCGAAGTGTACGAGCTGCTGTGCCCGGATAACACCCG
TAAGCCGCTGAACAAGTACAAAGAGTGCAACCTGGGTACCGTTCCGGCTGGCACCGTGGTTACCCGTAAG
ATCAGCGACAAAACCGAAGACATCAACAACTTCCTGATGGAGGCGCAGAAGCGTCAGTGCAAACTGTTCA
GCAGCGCTCACGGCAAGGACCTGATGTTCGACGATAGCACCCTGCAGCTGGCTCTGCTGAGCAGCGAGGT
TGATGCTTTCCTGTACCTGGGTGTGAAACTGTTCCACGCGATGAAGGCTCTGACCGGCGACGCTCACCTG
CCGAGCAAGAACAAAGTGCGTTGGTGCACCATCAACAAGCTGGAAAAGATGAAATGCGACGATTGGAGCG
CGGTTAGCGGTGGCGCGATCGCTTGCACCGAGGCTAGCTGCCCGAAGGGCTGCGTGAAACAGATCCTGAA
GGGCGAAGCGGACGCTGTTAAGCTGGAAGTGCAGTACATGTACGAGGCGCTGATGTGCGGTCTGCTGCCG
GCTGTTGAGGAATACCACAACAAAGACGATTTCGGTCCGTGCAAGACCCCAGGTAGCCCGTACACCGACT
TCGGCACCCTGCGTGCGGTTGCTCTGGTGAAGAAAAGCAACAAAGACATCAACTGGAACAACATCAAGGG
CAAGAAGAGCTGCCACACCGGTGTGGGCGACATCGCTGGCTGGGTTATCCCGGTGAGCCTGATCCGTCGT
CAGAACGATAACAGCGACATCGATAGCTTCTTCGGCGAGAGCTGCGCGCCGGGCAGCGACACCAAAAGCA
ACCTGTGCAAGCTGTGCATCGGTGACCCGAAGAACAGCGCGGCTAACACCAAATGCAGCCTGAGCGACAA
GGAAGCGTACTACGGTAACCAGGGCGCTTTCCGTTGCCTGGTGGAGAAAGGTGACGTTGCTTTCGTGCCG
CACACCGTGGTTTTCGAAAACACCGATGGCAAGAACCCGGCGGTTTGGGCTAAGAACCTGAAAAGCGAAG
ACTTCGAGCTGCTGTGCCTGGATGGTAGCCGTGCGCCGGTGAGCAACTACAAGAGCTGCAAACTGAGCGG
TATCCCGCCGCCGGCTATCGTTACCCGTGAGGAAAGCATCAGCGACGTGGTTCGTATCGTGGCTAACCAG
CAGAGCCTGTACGGTCGTAAAGGCTTCGAGAAGGATATGTTCCAGCTGTTCAGCAGCAACAAGGGTAACA
ACCTGCTGTTCAACGACAACACCCAGTGCCTGATCACCTTCAATCGTCAGCCGAAAGACATCATGGAAGA
TTACTTCGGCAAGCCGTACTACACCACCGTGTACGGCGCGTCCCGCTCCGCTATGTCCTCCGAACTGATT
TCCGCCTGTACCATTAAACACTGCTCGAATTCTTTGGAAGTTTTGTTTCAAGGTCCAACTGCTGCCGCCG
CTGTGAGCAAGGGCGAGGAGCTGTTCACCGGGGTGGTGCCCATCCTGGTCGAGCTGGACGGCGACGTAAA
CGGCCACAAGTTCAGCGTGTCCGGCGAGGGCGAGGGCGATGCCACCTACGGCAAGCTGACCCTGAAGTTC
ATCTGCACCACCGGCAAGCTGCCCGTGCCCTGGCCCACCCTCGTGACCACCCTGACCTACGGCGTGCAGT
GCTTCAGCCGCTACCCCGACCACATGAAGCAGCACGACTTCTTCAAGTCCGCCATGCCCGAAGGCTACGT
CCAGGAGCGCACCATCTTCTTCAAGGACGACGGCAACTACAAGACCCGCGCCGAGGTGAAGTTCGAGGGC
GACACCCTGGTGAACCGCATCGAGCTGAAGGGCATCGACTTCAAGGAGGACGGCAACATCCTGGGGCACA
AGCTGGAGTACAACTACAACAGCCACAACGTCTATATCATGGCCGACAAGCAGAAGAACGGCATCAAGGT
GAACTTCAAGATCCGCCACAACATCGAGGACGGCAGCGTGCAGCTCGCCGACCACTACCAGCAGAACACC
CCCATCGGCGACGGCCCCGTGCTGCTGCCCGACAACCACTACCTGAGCACCCAGTCCAAGCTGAGCAAAG
ACCCCAACGAGAAGCGCGATCACATGGTCCTGCTGGAGTTCGTGACCGCCGCCGGGATCACTCTCGGCAT
GGACGAGCTGTACAAGTCCGGAGGTGGTCACCATCACCATCACCACCATCACCATCACTAATAGAAGCTT
GTCGAGAAGTACTAGAGGATCATAATCAGCCATACCACATTTGTAGAGGTTTTACTTGCTTTAAAAAACC
TCCCACACCTCCCCCTGAACCTGAAACATAAAATGAATGCAATTGTTGTTGTTAACTTGTTTATTGCAGC
TTATAATGGTTACAAATAAAGCAATAGCATCACAAATTTCACAAATAAAGCATTTTTTTCACTGCATTCT
AGTTGTGGTTTGTCCAAACTCATCAATGTATCTTATCATGTCTGGATCTGATCACTGCTTGAGCCTAGGA
GATCCGAACCAGATAAGTGAAATCTAGTTCCAAACTATTTTGTCATTTTTAATTTTCGTATTAGCTTACG
ACGCTACACCCAGTTCCCATCTATTTTGTCACTCTTCCCTAAATAATCCTTAAAAACTCCATTTCCACCC
CTCCCAGTTCCCAACTATTTTGTCCGCCCACAGCGGGGCATTTTTCTTCCTGTTATGTTTTTAATCAAAC
ATCCTGCCAACTCCATGTGACAAACCGTCATCTTCGGCTACTTTTTCTCTGTCACAGAATGAAAATTTTT
CTGTCATCTCTTCGTTATTAATGTTTGTAATTGACTGAATATCAACGCTTATTTGCAGCCTGAATGGCGA
ATGGG
[124 nt withheld, positions 4276-4399]
C
[91 nt withheld, positions 4401-4491]
A
[49 nt withheld, positions 4493-4541]
CCTTTGACGTTGGAGTCCACGTTCTT
[37 nt withheld, positions 4568-4604]
ACCCTATCTCGGTCTATTCTTTTGATTTATAAGGGATTTTGCCGATTTCGGCCTATTGGTTAAAAAATGA
GCTGATTTAACAAAAATTTAACGCGAATTTTAACAAAATATTAACGCTTACAATTTAGGTGGCACTTTTC
GGGGAAATGTGCGCGGAACCCCTATTTGTTTATTTTTCTAAATACATTCAAATATGTATCCGCTCATGAG
ACAATAACCCTGATAAATGCTTCAATAATATTGAAAAAGGAAGAGTATGAGTATTCAACATTTCCGTGTC
GCCCTTATTCCCTTTTTTGCGGCATTTTGCCTTCCTGTTTTTGCTCACCCAGAAACGCTGGTGAAAGTAA
AAGATGCTGAAGATCAGTTGGGTGCACGAGTGGGTTACATCGAACTGGATCTCAACAGCGGTAAGATCCT
TGAGAGTTTTCGCCCCGAAGAACGTTTTCCAATGATGAGCACTTTTAAAGTTCTGCTATGTGGCGCGGTA
TTATCCCGTATTGACGCCGGGCAAGAGCAACTCGGTCGCCGCATACACTATTCTCAGAATGACTTGGTTG
AGTACTCACCAGTCACAGAAAAGCATCTTACGGATGGCATGACAGTAAGAGAATTATGCAGTGCTGCCAT
AACCATGAGTGATAACACTGCGGCCAACTTACTTCTGACAACGATCGGAGGACCGAAGGAGCTAACCGCT
TTTTTGCACAACATGGGGGATCATGTAACTCGCCTTGATCGTTGGGAACCGGAGCTGAATGAAGCCATAC
CAAACGACGAGCGTGACACCACGATGCCTGTAGCAATGGCAACAACGTTGCGCAAACTATTAACTGGCGA
ACTACTTACTCTAGCTTCCCGGCAACAATTAATAGACTGGATGGAGGCGGATAAAGTTGCAGGACCACTT
CTGCGCTCGGCCCTTCCGGCTGGCTGGTTTATTGCTGATAAATCTGGAGCCGGTGAGCGTGGGTCTCGCG
GTATCATTGCAGCACTGGGGCCAGATGGTAAGCCCTCCCGTATCGTAGTTATCTACACGACGGGGAGTCA
GGCAACTATGGATGAACGAAATAGACAGATCGCTGAGATAGGTGCCTCACTGATTAAGCATTGGTAACTG
TCAGACCAAGTTTACTCATATATACTTTAGATTGATTTAAAACTTCATTTTTAATTTAAAAGGATCTAGG
TGAAGATCCTTTTTGATAATCTCATGACCAAAATCCCTTAACGTGAGTTTTCGTTCCACTGAGCGTCAGA
CCCCGTAGAAAAGATCAAAGGATCTTCTTGAGATCCTTTTTTTCTGCGCGTAATCTGCTGCTTGCAAACA
AAAAAACCACCGCTACCAGCGGTGGTTTGTTTGCCGGATCAAGAGCTACCAACTCTTTTTCCGAAGGTAA
CTGGCTTCAGCAGAGCGCAGATACCAAATACTGTTCTTCTAGTGTAGCCGTAGTTAGGCCACCACTTCAA
GAACTCTGTAGCACCGCCTACATACCTCGCTCTGCTAATCCTGTTACCAGTGGCTGCTGCCAGTGGCGAT
AAGTCGTGTCTTACCGGGTTGGACTCAAGACGATAGTTACCGGATAAGGCGCAGCGGTCGGGCTGAACGG
GGGGTTCGTGCACACAGCCCAGCTTGGAGCGAACGACCTACACCGAACTGAGATACCTACAGCGTGAGCT
ATGAGAAAGCGCCACGCTTCCCGAAGGGAGAAAGGCGGACAGGTATCCGGTAAGCGGCAGGGTCGGAACA
GGAGAGCGCACGAGGGAGCTTCCAGGGGGAAACGCCTGGTATCTTTATAGTCCTGTCGGGTTTCGCCACC
TCTGACTTGAGCGTCGATTTTTGTGATGCTCGTCAGGGGGGCGGAGCCTATGGAAAAACGCCAGCAACGC
GGCCTTTTTACGGTTCCTGGCCTTTTGCTGGCCTTTTGCTCACATGTTCTTTCCTGCGTTATCCCCTGAT
TCTGTGGATAACCGTATTACCGCCTTTGAGTGAGCTGATACCGCTCGCCGCAGCCGAACGACCGAGCGCA
GCGAGTCAGTGAGCGAGGAAGCGGAAGAGCGCCTGATGCGGTATTTTCTCCTTACGCATCTGTGCGGTAT
TTCACACCGCATAGACCAGCCGCGTAACCTGGCAAAATCGGTTACGGTTGAGTAATAAATGGATGCCCTG
CGTAAGCGGGTGTGGGCGGACAATAAAGTCTTAAACTGAACAAAATAGATCTAAACTATGACAATAAAGT
CTTAAACTAGACAGAATAGTTGTAAACTGAAATCAGTCCAGTTATGCTGTGAAAAAGCATACTGGACTTT
TGTTATGGCTAAAGCAAACTCTTCATTTTCTGAAGTGCAAATTGCCCGTCGTATTAAAGAGGGGCGTGGC
CAAGGGCATGGTAAAGACTATATTCGCGGCGTTGTGACAATTTACCGAACAACTCCGCGGCCGGGAAGCC
GATCTCGGCTTGAACGAATTGTTAGGTGGCGGTACTTGGGTCGATATCAAAGTGCATCACTTCTTCCCGT
ATGCCCAACTTTGTATAGAGAGCCACTGCGGGATCGTCACCGTAATCTGCTTGCACGTAGATCACATAAG
CACCAAGCGCGTTGGCCTCATGCTTGAGGAGATTGATGAGCGCGGTGGCAATGCCCTGCCTCCGGTGCTC
GCCGGAGACTGCGAGATCATAGATATAGATCTCACTACGCGGCTGCTCAAACTTGGGCAGAACGTAAGCC
GCGAGAGCGCCAACAACCGCTTCTTGGTCGAAGGCAGCAAGCGCGATGAATGTCTTACTACGGAGCAAGT
TCCCGAGGTAATCGGAGTCCGGCTGATGTTGGGAGTAGGTGGCTACGTCTCCGAACTCACGACCGAAAAG
ATCAAGAGCAGCCCGCATGGATTTGACTTGGTCAGGGCCGAGCCTACATGTGCGAATGATGCCCATACTT
GAGCCACCTAACTTTGTTTTAGGGCGACTGCCCTGCTGCGTAACATCGTTGCTGCTCCATAACATCAAAC
ATCGACCCACGGCGTAACGCGCTTGCTGCTTGGATGCCCGAGGCATAGACTGTACAAAAAAACAGTCATA
ACAAGCCATGAAAACCGCCACTGCGCCGTTACCACCGCTGCGTTCGGTCAAGGTTCTGGACCAGTTGCGT
GAGCGCATACGCTACTTGCATTACAGTTTACGAACCGAACAGGCTTATGTCAACTGGGTTCGTGCCTTCA
TCCGTTTCCACGGTGTGCGTCACCCGGCAACCTTGGGCAGCAGCGAAGTCGAGGCATTTCTGTCCTGGCT
GGCGAACGAGCGCAAGGTTTCGGTCTCCACGCATCGTCAGGCATTGGCGGCCTTGCTGTTCTTCTACGGC
AAGGTGCTGTGCACGGATCTGCCCTGGCTTCAGGAGATC
